Addgene plasmid #16177: pENTR-PCBP1
Depositing lab: Huda Zoghbi. Depositing organization: Baylor College of Medicine. Publication: A protein-protein interaction network for human inherited ataxias and disorders of Purkinje cell degeneration. Lim J, Hao T, Shaw C, Patel AJ, Szabo G, Rual JF, Fisk CJ, Li N, Smolyar A, Hill DE, Barabasi AL, Vidal M, Zoghbi HY. Cell. 2006 May 19. 125(4):801-14. 10.1016/j.cell.2006.03.032 PubMed 16713569.
Backbone
  Vector backbone: pDONR223
  Backbone size w/o insert (bp): 5005
  Vector type: Mammalian Expression
Growth in bacteria
  Bacterial resistance: Spectinomycin, 50 μg/mL
  Growth temperature: 37°C
  Growth strain: DH5alpha
  Copy number: High Copy
Gene/Insert
  Gene/Insert name: Poly(rC) binding protein 1 (alt name: PCBP1)
  Species: H. sapiens (human)
  Insert size (bp): 1068
  Entrez Gene: PCBP1 (a.k.a. HEL-S-85, HNRPE1, HNRPX, hnRNP-E1, hnRNP-X)
  Cloning method: Gateway Cloning; 5′ cloning site attP1 (destroyed during cloning); 3′ cloning site attP2 (destroyed during cloning)
  Sequencing primers: 5′ M13F; 3′ M13R
Terms and licenses: Academic/Nonprofit Terms; Industry Terms: Not Available to Industry
Depositor comments: Full-length human cDNAs were amplified using PCR primers and cloned into the pDONR223 "Donor" vector using the Gateway system as described (Rual et al., 2004), resulting in "Entry" clones. Reverse primers do not include stop codons. Forward primer: 5'-GGGGACAACTTTGTACAAAAAAGTTGGC ATGGATGCCGGTGTGACTGA-3'. Reverse primer: 5'-GGGGACAACTTTGTACAAGAAAGTTGG GCTGCACCCCATGCCCTTC-3'.
How to cite: pENTR-PCBP1 was a gift from Huda Zoghbi (Addgene plasmid # 16177 ; http://n2t.net/addgene:16177 ; RRID:Addgene_16177)
