[The description below was written by a language model from this plasmid's Addgene catalogue record.]
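Description:
pENTR-PCBP1 is a Gateway Entry clone built on the pDONR223 donor backbone (about 5 kb without insert) and carrying the full-length human cDNA for poly(rC) binding protein 1 (PCBP1, also known as hnRNP-E1), an insert of roughly 1.07 kb. The open reading frame was PCR-amplified with primers bearing attB recombination tails and moved into pDONR223 by a BP recombination reaction. This reaction consumes the vector's attP1 and attP2 sites, which the record lists as destroyed, and in standard Gateway chemistry it leaves the insert flanked by attL sites. The plasmid is maintained in E. coli as a high-copy plasmid under spectinomycin selection. M13 forward and reverse primer sites on either side of the cassette allow the insert to be sequence-verified.

Although the catalogue lists the vector type as mammalian expression, the record names no promoter or other expression elements, and an Entry clone of this kind normally serves as a shuttle rather than an expression construct in its own right. Its purpose is to transfer the PCBP1 coding sequence by LR recombination into Destination vectors chosen by the user. The reverse primer omitted the stop codon, so the ORF is open at its 3′ end and can be fused in frame to C-terminal tags or domains supplied by the Destination vector; expression of untagged protein would depend on a downstream stop codon in that vector. The clone was generated as part of a collection of human ORFs used to map a protein–protein interaction network for inherited ataxias and Purkinje cell degeneration disorders.
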