>Addgene plasmid #16177 | pENTR-PCBP1 | addgene partial sequence | sequence record 22478 | M13F
NNNGGGGAAATCAGCTGGGATGGCAAATAATGATTTTATTTTGACTGATAGTGACCTGTTCGTTGCAACA
AATTGATAAGCAATGCTTTCTTATAATGCCAACTTTGTACAAGAAAGTTGGGCTGCACCCCATGCCCTTC
TCAGAGGAAAGCCTGGCATTGATTAGATACTGGGCCAGACTAATACTGGCAGCAGAGCCAGTGATAGTAA
CCTGCCTACCAGAGGAGCCTTCCACTGGGTTGGCAATTTTGATCTGGGCCCCGGACATCTGGCGGATCTC
ATTAATGTTGGCGCCTTGGCGCCCGATTATGCAGCCAATTAAGTTATTTGGAATGGTGAGTTCATGGGTG
GTTTGAGTAGATGCATCCAAACTTGCCCAATAGCCTTTCACCTCTGGAGAGCTGGAGTCAATTCCGGCGA
ATCCGGTCCCGCCGTGCATCATGGCAAAGTGAGACTGTTGTCTTGCCACCTGGTTCAGCTTGGCCAGATC
GAGCGGAGAAATGGTGTGTTGTCCTTGAATCGAGTAGGCATCTAGAGGTGGTCCCTCCAGGTCATGGGTG
GCATGGGGGTAGCCCGCAGCGTCGCTGCACCGATCTTGGCCGCCCGCGCAGATGACTGGGGAGCTGGCCG
GCATGGGCTGGTACGGAATGGTCATGATCCNGGNNNNNNNNNNGNNNANAANGTCTCNGCATGACAGGCA
ATCTGCTGANACACACTCGGTGACAGACTGCGCNGCCNCNATGNGAAGNCCCNCNCGGGGATTGGNCAAA
TANCCCCNCACTGGACTGCCCCCGTACTCTCGNGATCNTTTA
